Addgene plasmid #183045: pLenti_CMV:Flag-NLuc_SV40:PuroR
Purpose: Expresses FLAG-tagged NanoLuciferase (NLuc-only) in mammalian cells.
Depositing lab: Antonio Amelio. Depositing organization: University of North Carolina at Chapel Hill. Publication: Multiplexed bioluminescence microscopy via phasor analysis. Yao Z, Brennan CK, Scipioni L, Chen H, Ng KK, Tedeschi G, Parag-Sharma K, Amelio AL, Gratton E, Digman MA, Prescher JA. Nat Methods. 2022 Jul;19(7):893-898. doi: 10.1038/s41592-022-01529-9. Epub 2022 Jun 23. PubMed 35739310.
Backbone
  Vector backbone: pLenti
  Vector type: Mammalian Expression, Lentiviral
  Selectable markers: Puromycin
Growth in bacteria
  Bacterial resistance: Ampicillin, 100 μg/mL
  Growth temperature: 37°C
  Growth strain: NEB Stable
  Copy number: High Copy
Gene/Insert
  Gene/Insert name: NanoLuciferase
  Species: Synthetic
  Insert size (bp): 513
  Promoter: CMV
  Tag / fusion protein: FLAG (N terminal on insert)
  Cloning method: Restriction Enzyme; 5′ cloning site XbaI (unknown if destroyed); 3′ cloning site BamHI (unknown if destroyed)
  Sequencing primers: 5′ CMV
Terms and licenses: Academic/Nonprofit Terms; Industry Terms: Not Available to Industry
How to cite: pLenti_CMV:Flag-NLuc_SV40:PuroR was a gift from Antonio Amelio (Addgene plasmid # 183045 ; http://n2t.net/addgene:183045 ; RRID:Addgene_183045)
