[The description below was written by a language model from this plasmid's Addgene catalogue record and pLannotate feature annotations shown in this document.]
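Description:
pLenti_CMV:Flag-NLuc_SV40:PuroR is an 8.3 kb lentiviral transfer plasmid on a pLenti backbone, built to express FLAG-tagged NanoLuc luciferase in mammalian cells. In E. coli it is maintained as a high-copy plasmid through a ColE1/pUC-type origin and selected with ampicillin via the β-lactamase gene. An f1 origin, lac regulatory and lacZα remnants, and flanking T3 and T7 promoters are carried over from the cloning backbone. The short RSF ori and lacI matches in the annotation are only fragments and are unlikely to be functional.

The viral portion has a third-generation, self-inactivating layout. An RSV promoter replaces the U3 region of a truncated HIV-1 5' LTR to drive genomic RNA production in packaging cells. It is followed by the Ψ packaging signal with a partial gag sequence, the Rev response element for Rev-dependent nuclear export, and the cPPT/CTS, which aids nuclear import of the reverse-transcribed genome. The ΔU3 3' LTR inactivates LTR promoter activity after integration, so expression depends on the internal promoters. An SV40 poly(A) signal and an SV40 origin lie downstream of it.

The payload consists of two tandem cassettes. The CMV enhancer/promoter drives a human codon-optimized synthetic NanoLuc coding sequence of about 513 bp with an N-terminal FLAG epitope, cloned between XbaI and BamHI sites. An SV40 early promoter then drives puromycin N-acetyltransferase for selecting transduced or transfected cells. A WPRE after both cassettes enhances transcript stability and expression.

The record describes it as an "NLuc-only" construct, and it was deposited with work on multiplexed bioluminescence microscopy. This suggests use for generating stable luciferase-expressing cell lines as an unfused NanoLuc reporter, though the record does not spell out that role.
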