Features (pLannotate 1.2.2; 30 found; start..end, strand, type, name):
      1..121     +  rep_origin     RSF ori (fragment): Plasmids containing the RSF 1030 origin of replication can be propagated in E. coli cells that contain additional plasmids with compatible origins.
    123..215     +  CDS            lacI (fragment): lac repressor; lacI; The lac repressor binds to the lac operator to inhibit transcription in E. coli. This inhibition can be relieved by adding lactose or isopropyl-β-D-thiogalactopyranoside (IPTG).
    228..249     +  protein_bind   CAP binding site: CAP binding activates transcription in the presence of cAMP. E. coli catabolite activator protein
    264..294     +  promoter       lac promoter: promoter for the E. coli lac operon
    302..318     +  protein_bind   lac operator: The lac repressor binds to the lac operator to inhibit transcription in E. coli. This inhibition can be relieved by adding lactose or isopropyl-β-D-thiogalactopyranoside (IPTG). lac repressor encoded by lacI
    363..381     +  promoter       T3 promoter: promoter for bacteriophage T3 RNA polymerase
    409..635     +  promoter       RSV promoter: Rous sarcoma virus enhancer/promoter
    636..816     +  LTR            5' LTR (truncated): truncated 5' long terminal repeat (LTR) from HIV-1
    863..988     +  misc_feature   HIV-1 Ψ: packaging signal of human immunodeficiency virus type 1
    972..1335    +  CDS            HIV-1 gag (fragment): gag protein from human immunodeficiency virus 1; gag
   1481..1714    +  misc_feature   RRE: The Rev response element (RRE) of HIV-1 allows for Rev-dependent mRNA export from the nucleus to the cytoplasm.
   2091..2191    +  CDS            Rev (fragment): human immunodeficiency virus 1 (HIV-1) Rev protein; rev; enhances nuclear export of unspliced and incompletely spliced viral mRNAs
   2210..2326    +  misc_feature   cPPT/CTS: central polypurine tract and central termination sequence of HIV-1
   2349..2652    +  enhancer       CMV enhancer: human cytomegalovirus immediate early enhancer
   2653..2856    +  promoter       CMV promoter: human cytomegalovirus (CMV) immediate early promoter
   2939..2959    +  CDS            FLAG (fragment): FLAG® epitope tag, followed by an enterokinase cleavage site
   2959..3472    +  CDS            Nluc (fragment): NanoLuc® luciferase human codon-optimized
   3520..3849    +  promoter       SV40 promoter: SV40 enhancer and early promoter
   3859..4458    +  CDS            PuroR: puromycin N-acetyltransferase; pac from Streptomyces alboniger; confers resistance to puromycin
   4525..5113    +  misc_feature   WPRE: woodchuck hepatitis virus posttranscriptional regulatory element
   5130..5198    +  CDS            nef (fragment): NEF_HV1Z2 - Experimental evidence at protein level: Swiss-Prot protein existence level 1. Extracellular Nef protein targets CD4(+) T-lymphocytes for apoptosis by interacting with CXCR4 surface receptors. From Human immunodeficiency virus type 1 group M subtype D (isolate Z2/CDC-Z34) (HIV-1).
   5200..5433    +  LTR            3' LTR (ΔU3): self-inactivating 3' long terminal repeat (LTR) from HIV-1
   5505..5626    +  polyA_signal   SV40 poly(A) signal: SV40 polyadenylation signal
   5666..5801    +  rep_origin     SV40 ori: SV40 origin of replication
   5822..5840    -  promoter       T7 promoter: promoter for bacteriophage T7 RNA polymerase
   5848..6003    +  CDS            lacZα (fragment): LacZα fragment of β-galactosidase; lacZ fragment
   6008..6436    +  rep_origin     f1 ori (sequence partly withheld): f1 bacteriophage origin of replication; arrow indicates direction of (+) strand synthesis
   6489..6593    +  promoter       AmpR promoter: bla
   6594..7454    +  CDS            AmpR: β-lactamase; bla; confers resistance to ampicillin, carbenicillin, and related antibiotics
   7625..8213    +  rep_origin     ori: high-copy-number ColE1/pMB1/pBR322/pUC origin of replication
>Addgene plasmid #183045 | pLenti_CMV:Flag-NLuc_SV40:PuroR | addgene full sequence | sequence record 359567 | Addgene NGS Result
TTCTTTCCTGCGTTATCCCCTGATTCTGTGGATAACCGTATTACCGCCTTTGAGTGAGCTGATACCGCTC
GCCGCAGCCGAACGACCGAGCGCAGCGAGTCAGTGAGCGAGGAAGCGGAAGAGCGCCCAATACGCAAACC
GCCTCTCCCCGCGCGTTGGCCGATTCATTAATGCAGCTGGCACGACAGGTTTCCCGACTGGAAAGCGGGC
AGTGAGCGCAACGCAATTAATGTGAGTTAGCTCACTCATTAGGCACCCCAGGCTTTACACTTTATGCTTC
CGGCTCGTATGTTGTGTGGAATTGTGAGCGGATAACAATTTCACACAGGAAACAGCTATGACCATGATTA
CGCCAAGCGCGCAATTAACCCTCACTAAAGGGAACAAAAGCTGGAGCTGCAAGCTTAATGTAGTCTTATG
CAATACTCTTGTAGTCTTGCAACATGGTAACGATGAGTTAGCAACATGCCTTACAAGGAGAGAAAAAGCA
CCGTGCATGCCGATTGGTGGAAGTAAGGTGGTACGATCGTGCCTTATTAGGAAGGCAACAGACGGGTCTG
ACATGGATTGGACGAACCACTGAATTGCCGCATTGCAGAGATATTGTATTTAAGTGCCTAGCTCGATACA
TAAACGGGTCTCTCTGGTTAGACCAGATCTGAGCCTGGGAGCTCTCTGGCTAACTAGGGAACCCACTGCT
TAAGCCTCAATAAAGCTTGCCTTGAGTGCTTCAAGTAGTGTGTGCCCGTCTGTTGTGTGACTCTGGTAAC
TAGAGATCCCTCAGACCCTTTTAGTCAGTGTGGAAAATCTCTAGCAGTGGCGCCCGAACAGGGACTTGAA
AGCGAAAGGGAAACCAGAGGAGCTCTCTCGACGCAGGACTCGGCTTGCTGAAGCGCGCACGGCAAGAGGC
GAGGGGCGGCGACTGGTGAGTACGCCAAAAATTTTGACTAGCGGAGGCTAGAAGGAGAGAGATGGGTGCG
AGAGCGTCAGTATTAAGCGGGGGAGAATTAGATCGCGATGGGAAAAAATTCGGTTAAGGCCAGGGGGAAA
GAAAAAATATAAATTAAAACATATAGTATGGGCAAGCAGGGAGCTAGAACGATTCGCAGTTAATCCTGGC
CTGTTAGAAACATCAGAAGGCTGTAGACAAATACTGGGACAGCTACAACCATCCCTTCAGACAGGATCAG
AAGAACTTAGATCATTATATAATACAGTAGCAACCCTCTATTGTGTGCATCAAAGGATAGAGATAAAAGA
CACCAAGGAAGCTTTAGACAAGATAGAGGAAGAGCAAAACAAAAGTAAGACCACCGCACAGCAAGCGGCC
GCTGATCTTCAGACCTGGAGGAGGAGATATGAGGGACAATTGGAGAAGTGAATTATATAAATATAAAGTA
GTAAAAATTGAACCATTAGGAGTAGCACCCACCAAGGCAAAGAGAAGAGTGGTGCAGAGAGAAAAAAGAG
CAGTGGGAATAGGAGCTTTGTTCCTTGGGTTCTTGGGAGCAGCAGGAAGCACTATGGGCGCAGCGTCAAT
GACGCTGACGGTACAGGCCAGACAATTATTGTCTGGTATAGTGCAGCAGCAGAACAATTTGCTGAGGGCT
ATTGAGGCGCAACAGCATCTGTTGCAACTCACAGTCTGGGGCATCAAGCAGCTCCAGGCAAGAATCCTGG
CTGTGGAAAGATACCTAAAGGATCAACAGCTCCTGGGGATTTGGGGTTGCTCTGGAAAACTCATTTGCAC
CACTGCTGTGCCTTGGAATGCTAGTTGGAGTAATAAATCTCTGGAACAGATTTGGAATCACACGACCTGG
ATGGAGTGGGACAGAGAAATTAACAATTACACAAGCTTAATACACTCCTTAATTGAAGAATCGCAAAACC
AGCAAGAAAAGAATGAACAAGAATTATTGGAATTAGATAAATGGGCAAGTTTGTGGAATTGGTTTAACAT
AACAAATTGGCTGTGGTATATAAAATTATTCATAATGATAGTAGGAGGCTTGGTAGGTTTAAGAATAGTT
TTTGCTGTACTTTCTATAGTGAATAGAGTTAGGCAGGGATATTCACCATTATCGTTTCAGACCCACCTCC
CAACCCCGAGGGGACCCGACAGGCCCGAAGGAATAGAAGAAGAAGGTGGAGAGAGAGACAGAGACAGATC
CATTCGATTAGTGAACGGATCTCGACGGTATCGGTTAACTTTTAAAAGAAAAGGGGGGATTGGGGGGTAC
AGTGCAGGGGAAAGAATAGTAGACATAATAGCAACAGACATACAAACTAAAGAATTACAAAAACAAATTA
CAAAATTCAAAATTTTATCGATAAGCTTGGGAGTTCCGCGTTACATAACTTACGGTAAATGGCCCGCCTG
GCTGACCGCCCAACGACCCCCGCCCATTGACGTCAATAATGACGTATGTTCCCATAGTAACGCCAATAGG
GACTTTCCATTGACGTCAATGGGTGGAGTATTTACGGTAAACTGCCCACTTGGCAGTACATCAAGTGTAT
CATATGCCAAGTACGCCCCCTATTGACGTCAATGACGGTAAATGGCCCGCCTGGCATTATGCCCAGTACA
TGACCTTATGGGACTTTCCTACTTGGCAGTACATCTACGTATTAGTCATCGCTATTACCATGGTGATGCG
GTTTTGGCAGTACATCAATGGGCGTGGATAGCGGTTTGACTCACGGGGATTTCCAAGTCTCCACCCCATT
GACGTCAATGGGAGTTTGTTTTGGCACCAAAATCAACGGGACTTTCCAAAATGTCGTAACAACTCCGCCC
CATTGACGCAAATGGGCGGTAGGCGTGTACGGTGGGAGGTCTATATAAGCAGAGCTCGTTTAGTGAACCG
TCAGATCGCCTGGAGACGCCATCCACGCTGTTTTGACCTCCATAGAAGACACCGACTCTAGAATGGACTA
CAAGGACGACGATGACAAGGTCTTCACACTCGAAGATTTCGTTGGGGACTGGCGACAGACAGCCGGCTAC
AACCTGGACCAAGTCCTTGAACAGGGAGGTGTGTCCAGTTTGTTTCAGAATCTCGGGGTGTCCGTAACTC
CGATCCAAAGGATTGTCCTGAGCGGTGAAAATGGGCTGAAGATCGACATCCATGTCATCATCCCGTATGA
AGGTCTGAGCGGCGACCAAATGGGCCAGATCGAAAAAATTTTTAAGGTGGTGTACCCTGTGGATGATCAT
CACTTTAAGGTGATCCTGCACTATGGCACACTGGTAATCGACGGGGTTACGCCGAACATGATCGACTATT
TCGGACGGCCGTATGAAGGCATCGCCGTGTTCGACGGCAAAAAGATCACTGTAACAGGGACCCTGTGGAA
CGGCAACAAAATTATCGACGAGCGCCTGATCAACCCCGACGGCTCCCTGCTGTTCCGAGTAACCATCAAC
GGAGTGACCGGCTGGCGGCTGTGCGAACGCATTCTGGCGTAAGGATCCGGACTAGTTAACGCGTCGACCA
GTGGTCGACCCTGTGGAATGTGTGTCAGTTAGGGTGTGGAAAGTCCCCAGGCTCCCCAGCAGGCAGAAGT
ATGCAAAGCATGCATCTCAATTAGTCAGCAACCAGGTGTGGAAAGTCCCCAGGCTCCCCAGCAGGCAGAA
GTATGCAAAGCATGCATCTCAATTAGTCAGCAACCATAGTCCCGCCCCTAACTCCGCCCATCCCGCCCCT
AACTCCGCCCAGTTCCGCCCATTCTCCGCCCCATGGCTGACTAATTTTTTTTATTTATGCAGAGGCCGAG
GCCGCCTCGGCCTCTGAGCTATTCCAGAAGTAGTGAGGAGGCTTTTTTGGAGGCCTAGGCTTTTGCAAAA
AGCTTACCATGACCGAGTACAAGCCCACGGTGCGCCTCGCCACCCGCGACGACGTCCCCAGGGCCGTACG
CACCCTCGCCGCCGCGTTCGCCGACTACCCCGCCACGCGCCACACCGTCGATCCGGACCGCCACATCGAG
CGGGTCACCGAGCTGCAAGAACTCTTCCTCACGCGCGTCGGGCTCGACATCGGCAAGGTGTGGGTCGCGG
ACGACGGCGCCGCGGTGGCGGTCTGGACCACGCCGGAGAGCGTCGAAGCGGGGGCGGTGTTCGCCGAGAT
CGGCCCGCGCATGGCCGAGTTGAGCGGTTCCCGGCTGGCCGCGCAGCAACAGATGGAAGGCCTCCTGGCG
CCGCACCGGCCCAAGGAGCCCGCGTGGTTCCTGGCCACCGTCGGCGTCTCGCCCGACCACCAGGGCAAGG
GTCTGGGCAGCGCCGTCGTGCTCCCCGGAGTGGAGGCGGCCGAGCGCGCCGGGGTGCCCGCCTTCCTGGA
GACCTCCGCGCCCCGCAACCTCCCCTTCTACGAGCGGCTCGGCTTCACCGTCACCGCCGACGTCGAGGTG
CCCGAAGGACCGCGCACCTGGTGCATGACCCGCAAGCCCGGTGCCTGACGCCCGCCCCACGACCCGCAGC
GCCCGACCGAAAGGAGCGCACGACCCCATGCATCGCCAGTCGACAATCAACCTCTGGATTACAAAATTTG
TGAAAGATTGACTGGTATTCTTAACTATGTTGCTCCTTTTACGCTATGTGGATACGCTGCTTTAATGCCT
TTGTATCATGCTATTGCTTCCCGTATGGCTTTCATTTTCTCCTCCTTGTATAAATCCTGGTTGCTGTCTC
TTTATGAGGAGTTGTGGCCCGTTGTCAGGCAACGTGGCGTGGTGTGCACTGTGTTTGCTGACGCAACCCC
CACTGGTTGGGGCATTGCCACCACCTGTCAGCTCCTTTCCGGGACTTTCGCTTTCCCCCTCCCTATTGCC
ACGGCGGAACTCATCGCCGCCTGCCTTGCCCGCTGCTGGACAGGGGCTCGGCTGTTGGGCACTGACAATT
CCGTGGTGTTGTCGGGGAAGCTGACGTCCTTTCCATGGCTGCTCGCCTGTGTTGCCACCTGGATTCTGCG
CGGGACGTCCTTCTGCTACGTCCCTTCGGCCCTCAATCCAGCGGACCTTCCTTCCCGCGGCCTGCTGCCG
GCTCTGCGGCCTCTTCCGCGTCTTCGCCTTCGCCCTCAGACGAGTCGGATCTCCCTTTGGGCCGCCTCCC
CGCCTGGAATTCGAGCTCGGTACCTTTAAGACCAATGACTTACAAGGCAGCTGTAGATCTTAGCCACTTT
TTAAAAGAAAAGGGGGGACTGGAAGGGCTAATTCACTCCCAACGAAGACAAGATCTGCTTTTTGCTTGTA
CTGGGTCTCTCTGGTTAGACCAGATCTGAGCCTGGGAGCTCTCTGGCTAACTAGGGAACCCACTGCTTAA
GCCTCAATAAAGCTTGCCTTGAGTGCTTCAAGTAGTGTGTGCCCGTCTGTTGTGTGACTCTGGTAACTAG
AGATCCCTCAGACCCTTTTAGTCAGTGTGGAAAATCTCTAGCAGTAGTAGTTCATGTCATCTTATTATTC
AGTATTTATAACTTGCAAAGAAATGAATATCAGAGAGTGAGAGGAACTTGTTTATTGCAGCTTATAATGG
TTACAAATAAAGCAATAGCATCACAAATTTCACAAATAAAGCATTTTTTTCACTGCATTCTAGTTGTGGT
TTGTCCAAACTCATCAATGTATCTTATCATGTCTGGCTCTAGCTATCCCGCCCCTAACTCCGCCCATCCC
GCCCCTAACTCCGCCCAGTTCCGCCCATTCTCCGCCCCATGGCTGACTAATTTTTTTTATTTATGCAGAG
GCCGAGGCCGCCTCGGCCTCTGAGCTATTCCAGAAGTAGTGAGGAGGCTTTTTTGGAGGCCTAGGGACGT
ACCCAATTCGCCCTATAGTGAGTCGTATTACGCGCGCTCACTGGCCGTCGTTTTACAACGTCGTGACTGG
GAAAACCCTGGCGTTACCCAACTTAATCGCCTTGCAGCACATCCCCCTTTCGCCAGCTGGCGTAATAGCG
AAGAGGCCCGCACCGATCGCCCTTCCCAACAGTTGCGCAGCCTGAATGGCGAATGGG
[124 nt withheld, positions 6008-6131]
C
[91 nt withheld, positions 6133-6223]
A
[49 nt withheld, positions 6225-6273]
CCTTTGACGTTGGAGTCCACGTTCTTT
[37 nt withheld, positions 6301-6337]
ACCCTATCTCGGTCTATTCTTTTGATTTATAAGGGATTTTGCCGATTTCGGCCTATTGGTTAAAAAATGA
GCTGATTTAACAAAAATTTAACGCGAATTTTAACAAAATATTAACGCTTACAATTTAGGTGGCACTTTTC
GGGGAAATGTGCGCGGAACCCCTATTTGTTTATTTTTCTAAATACATTCAAATATGTATCCGCTCATGAG
ACAATAACCCTGATAAATGCTTCAATAATATTGAAAAAGGAAGAGTATGAGTATTCAACATTTCCGTGTC
GCCCTTATTCCCTTTTTTGCGGCATTTTGCCTTCCTGTTTTTGCTCACCCAGAAACGCTGGTGAAAGTAA
AAGATGCTGAAGATCAGTTGGGTGCACGAGTGGGTTACATCGAACTGGATCTCAACAGCGGTAAGATCCT
TGAGAGTTTTCGCCCCGAAGAACGTTTTCCAATGATGAGCACTTTTAAAGTTCTGCTATGTGGCGCGGTA
TTATCCCGTATTGACGCCGGGCAAGAGCAACTCGGTCGCCGCATACACTATTCTCAGAATGACTTGGTTG
AGTACTCACCAGTCACAGAAAAGCATCTTACGGATGGCATGACAGTAAGAGAATTATGCAGTGCTGCCAT
AACCATGAGTGATAACACTGCGGCCAACTTACTTCTGACAACGATCGGAGGACCGAAGGAGCTAACCGCT
TTTTTGCACAACATGGGGGATCATGTAACTCGCCTTGATCGTTGGGAACCGGAGCTGAATGAAGCCATAC
CAAACGACGAGCGTGACACCACGATGCCTGTAGCAATGGCAACAACGTTGCGCAAACTATTAACTGGCGA
ACTACTTACTCTAGCTTCCCGGCAACAATTAATAGACTGGATGGAGGCGGATAAAGTTGCAGGACCACTT
CTGCGCTCGGCCCTTCCGGCTGGCTGGTTTATTGCTGATAAATCTGGAGCCGGTGAGCGTGGGTCTCGCG
GTATCATTGCAGCACTGGGGCCAGATGGTAAGCCCTCCCGTATCGTAGTTATCTACACGACGGGGAGTCA
GGCAACTATGGATGAACGAAATAGACAGATCGCTGAGATAGGTGCCTCACTGATTAAGCATTGGTAACTG
TCAGACCAAGTTTACTCATATATACTTTAGATTGATTTAAAACTTCATTTTTAATTTAAAAGGATCTAGG
TGAAGATCCTTTTTGATAATCTCATGACCAAAATCCCTTAACGTGAGTTTTCGTTCCACTGAGCGTCAGA
CCCCGTAGAAAAGATCAAAGGATCTTCTTGAGATCCTTTTTTTCTGCGCGTAATCTGCTGCTTGCAAACA
AAAAAACCACCGCTACCAGCGGTGGTTTGTTTGCCGGATCAAGAGCTACCAACTCTTTTTCCGAAGGTAA
CTGGCTTCAGCAGAGCGCAGATACCAAATACTGTTCTTCTAGTGTAGCCGTAGTTAGGCCACCACTTCAA
GAACTCTGTAGCACCGCCTACATACCTCGCTCTGCTAATCCTGTTACCAGTGGCTGCTGCCAGTGGCGAT
AAGTCGTGTCTTACCGGGTTGGACTCAAGACGATAGTTACCGGATAAGGCGCAGCGGTCGGGCTGAACGG
GGGGTTCGTGCACACAGCCCAGCTTGGAGCGAACGACCTACACCGAACTGAGATACCTACAGCGTGAGCT
ATGAGAAAGCGCCACGCTTCCCGAAGGGAGAAAGGCGGACAGGTATCCGGTAAGCGGCAGGGTCGGAACA
GGAGAGCGCACGAGGGAGCTTCCAGGGGGAAACGCCTGGTATCTTTATAGTCCTGTCGGGTTTCGCCACC
TCTGACTTGAGCGTCGATTTTTGTGATGCTCGTCAGGGGGGCGGAGCCTATGGAAAAACGCCAGCAACGC
GGCCTTTTTACGGTTCCTGGCCTTTTGCTGGCCTTTTGCTCACATG
